>Addgene plasmid #133195 | pOPS0554 | addgene full sequence | sequence record 275507 | Addgene NGS Result
CGCTCTTGGACTCCTGTTGATAGATCCAGTAATGACCTCAGAACTCCATCTGGATTTGTTCAGAACGCTC
GGTTGCCGCCGGGCGTTTTTTATTGGTGAGAATCCAGGCAATTGTGTCTCAAAATCTCTGATGTTACATT
GCACAAGATAAAAATATATCATCATGAACAATAAAACTGTCTGCTTACATAAACAGTAATACAAGGGGTG
TTATGAGCCATATTCAGCGTGAAACGAGCTGTAGCCGTCCGCGTCTGAACAGCAACATGGATGCGGATCT
GTATGGCTATAAATGGGCGCGTGATAACGTGGGTCAGAGCGGCGCGACCATTTATCGTCTGTATGGCAAA
CCGGATGCGCCGGAACTGTTTCTGAAACATGGCAAAGGCAGCGTGGCGAACGATGTGACCGATGAAATGG
TGCGTCTGAACTGGCTGACCGAATTTATGCCGCTGCCGACCATTAAACATTTTATTCGCACCCCGGATGA
TGCGTGGCTGCTGACCACCGCGATTCCGGGCAAAACCGCGTTTCAGGTGCTGGAAGAATATCCGGATAGC
GGCGAAAACATTGTGGATGCGCTGGCCGTGTTTCTGCGTCGTCTGCATAGCATTCCGGTGTGCAACTGCC
CGTTTAACAGCGATCGTGTGTTTCGTCTGGCCCAGGCGCAGAGCCGTATGAACAACGGCCTGGTGGATGC
GAGCGATTTTGATGATGAACGTAACGGCTGGCCGGTGGAACAGGTGTGGAAAGAAATGCATAAACTGCTG
CCGTTTAGCCCGGATAGCGTGGTGACCCACGGCGATTTTAGCCTGGATAACCTGATTTTCGATGAAGGCA
AACTGATTGGCTGCATTGATGTGGGCCGTGTGGGCATTGCGGATCGTTATCAGGATCTGGCCATTCTGTG
GAACTGCCTGGGCGAATTTAGCCCGAGCCTGCAAAAACGTCTGTTTCAGAAATATGGCATTGATAATCCG
GATATGAACAAACTGCAATTTCATCTGATGCTGGATGAATTTTTCTAATAATTAATTGAACTACTTTTCC
GCTGCATAACCCTGCTTCGGGGTCATTATAGCGATTTTTTCGGTATATCCATCCTTTTTCGCACGATATA
CAGGATTTTGCCAAAGGGTTCGTGTAGACTTTCCTTGGTGTATCCAACGGCGTCAGCCGGGCAGGATAGG
TGAAGTAGGCCCACCCGCGAGCGGGTGTTCCTTCTTCACTGTCCCTTATTCGCACCTGGCGGTGCTCAAC
GGGAATCCTGCTCTGCGAGGCTGGCCGTAGGCCGGCCGCGATGCAGGTGGCTGCTGAACCCCCAGCCGGA
ACTGACCCCACAAGGCCCTAGCGTTTGCAATGCACCAGGTCATCATTGACCCAGGCGTGTTCCACCAGGC
CGCTGCCTCGCAACTCTTCGCAGGCTTCGCCGACCTGCTCGCGCCACTTCTTCACGCGGGTGGAATCCGA
TCCGCACATGAGGCGGAAGGTTTCCAGCTTGAGCGGGTACGGCTCCCGGTGCGAGCTGAAATAGTCGAAC
ATCCGTCGGGCCGTCGGCGACAGCTTGCGGTACTTCTCCCATATGAATTTCGTGTAGTGGTCGCCAGCAA
ACAGCACGACGATTTCCTCGTCGATCAGGACCTGGCAACGGGACGTTTTCTTGCCACGGTCCAGGACGCG
GAAGCGGTGCAGCAGCGACACCGATTCCAGGTGCCCAACGCGGTCGGACGTGAAGCCCATCGCCGTCGCC
TGTAGGCGCGACAGGCATTCCTCGGCCTTCGTGTAATACCGGCCATTGATCGACCAGCCCAGGTCCTGGC
AAAGCTCGTAGAACGTGAAGGTGATCGGCTCGCCGATAGGGGTGCGCTTCGCGTACTCCAACACCTGCTG
CCACACCAGTTCGTCATCGTCGGCCCGCAGCTCGACGCCGGTGTAGGTGATCTTCACGTCCTTGTTGACG
TGGAAAATGACCTTGTTTTGCAGCGCCTCGCGCGGGATTTTCTTGTTGCGCGTGGTGAACAGGGCAGAGC
GGGCCGTGTCGTTTGGCATCGCTCGCATCGTGTCCGGCCACGGCGCAATATCGAACAAGGAAAGCTGCAT
TTCCTTGATCTGCTGCTTCGTGTGTTTCAGCAACGCGGCCTGCTTGGCTTCGCTGACCTGTTTTGCCAGG
TCCTCGCCGGCGGTTTTTCGCTTCTTGGTCGTCATAGTTCCTCGCGTGTCGATGGTCATCGACTTCGCCA
AACCTGCCGCCTCCTGTTCGAGCCGACGCGAACGCTCCACGGCGGCCGATGGCGCGGGCAGGGCAGGGGG
AGCCAGTTGCACGCTGTCGCGCTCGATCTTGGCCGTAGCTTGCTGGACTATCGAGCCGACGGACTGGAAG
GTTTCGCGGGGCGCACGCATGACGGTGCGGCTTGCGATGGTTTCGGCATCCTCGGCGGAAAACCCCGCGT
CGATCAGTTCTTGCCTGTATGCCTTCCGGTCAAACGTCCGATTCATTCACCCTCCTTGCGGGATTGCCCC
GGAATTAATTCCCCGGATCGATCCGTCGATCTTGATCCCCTGCGCCATCAGATCCTTGGCGGCAAGAAAG
CCATCCAGTTTACTTTGCAGGGCTTCCCAACCTTACCAGAGGGCGCCCCAGCTGGCAATTCCGGTTCGCT
TGCTGTCCATAAAACCGCCCAGTCTAGCTATCGCCATGTAAGCCCACTGCAAGCTACCTGCTTTCTCTTT
GCGCTTGCGTTTTCCCTTGTCCAGATAGCCCAGTAGCTGACATTCATCCGGGGTCAGCACCGTTTCTGCG
GACTGGCTTTCTACGTGGCTGCCATTTTTGGGGTGAGGCCGTTCGCGGCCGAGGGGCGCAGCCCCTGGGG
GGATGGGAGGCCCGCGTTAGCGGGCCGGGAGGGTTCGAGAAGGGGGGGCACCCCCCTTCGGCGTGCGCGG
TCACGCGCACAGGGCGCAGCCCTGGTTAAAAACAAGGTTTATAAATATTGGTTTAAAAGCAGGTTAAAAG
ACAGGTTAGCGGTGGCCGAAAAACGGGCGGAAACCCTTGCAAATGCTGGATTTTCTGCCTGTGGACAGCC
CCTCAAATGTCAATAGGTGCGCCCCTCATCTGTCAGCACTCTGCCCCTCAAGTGTCAAGGATCGCGCCCC
TCATCTGTCAGTAGTCGCGCCCCTCAAGTGTCAATACCGCAGGGCACTTATCCCCAGGCTTGTCCACATC
ATCTGTGGGAAACTCGCGTAAAATCAGGCGTTTTCGCCGATTTGCGAGGCTGGCCAGCTCCACGTCGCCG
GCCGAAATCGAGCCTGCCCCTCATCTGTCAACGCCGCGCCGGGTGAGTCGGCCCCTCAAGTGTCAACGTC
CGCCCCTCATCTGTCAGTGAGGGCCAAGTTTTCCGCGAGGTATCCACAACGCCGGCGGCCCTACATGGCT
CTGCTGTAGTGAGTGGGTTGCGCTCCGGCAGCGGTCCTGATCCCCCGCAGAAAAAAAGGATCTCAAGAAG
ATCCTTTGATCTTTTCTACATTACTGCATGAGCTTGTGGAAGTGTGCTGAGCATAAATGATTCTCCTAGC
TGTTCTTTGGGTAAGTACGCCATCAGGACGTTGTGAGTGGCGCGATTTTTAGCGGCTGAAATCAGCCCTT
GAGCCTGTCGGCAAGTCGCGTCATGAGGTCCATGCGCTCATGCAGGATCGCCACGACCAACGCGGGTTCG
CCCGCACGCGGCAGGCAAAAAACGTAGTGGTGTTCGCAGCGGGCCATCCGCAGCGCGGGAAAGAGTTCGC
TCATGTCCTTAAACGGGCCTTCGCCGGCGGCAAGCCTGGCTATGCCCTGTTCCAGCTTAGCGATATAGCG
GCGCACCTGCGCCGCGCCCCACTCCCGGCGCGTGTAGCGGATGATGCCGCGTAGATCGGCTTCGGCCTCA
GCCGTGAGGATGTAGGCCGTCAAGCGCGATCCCCGCTGAGTTCTTCATCAAGAATTTCGCCGACGCTCTT
GGTGGACACCTTGCCGGCAAGCCCATCGTTGATGCGGTTCCCCAGCATGGTTTTCAGTTCCTGCCATGCC
TGATCGGCATCAGCGTCACCGGGGAACAGACGTTCGAGGGCGTATTGCTTAATGGTCTTGCCCTGCAAGG
CGGCCAGGGCTTTCAGGCTCTGGTGCTGCTGGTCCGTCATGTCGATTGTCAGGCGGCTCATTGGATAACC
TCCATAAAATACACGTAACCACATTAGCACATATGTGGGCGTGAGGCTACAGCGCGAGGCGCATTAAGGT
CGGGAAAATGCGCTAGGCGCATTTAAATTGCGTATTGCTGTAATGCGCCATGCCGGCTAGACTAGGCCCA
AATGGGTATACCCAATTTGACCAAGGGGGACGCGATGAGGGCGGCCAAGCACTACCGACAACTTCTATCC
ATCGACTTCAACATCGAGGCGCTGGCCTTCGTGCCTGGACCCGACGGCACACGCGGCCGGCGCATCCACG
TCCTGGGGCGCGAGGTCCGCGACCGGCCCGGCCTGGTCGAGTACCTTTCGCCGGCGTTCGGCTCGCGGGT
GGCGCTGGACGGCTACTGCAAGGCCAATTTCGATGCAGTGCTGCACCTGGCGTACCCCGATCATCAGCAA
TGGGGCCACGCATGAAGCGCCGAAGCTACGCCATGCTGCGCGCCGCTGCCGCGCTGGCCGTCCTGGTCGT
TGCCTCGCCGGCATGGGCCGAGCTGCGCGGCGAGGTCGTGCGCATCATCGACGGCGACACCATCGACGTG
CTGGTAGACAAGCAGCCGGTGCGCGTGCGCCTGGTGGACATTGACGCGCCGGAAAAGCGGCAAGCCTTCG
GCGAACGTGCGCGCCAGGCGCTGGCCGGCATGGTGTTCCGCCGGCACGTCCTGGTCGACGAGAAGGACAC
CGACCGTTACGGCCGCACGCTGGGCACCGTCTGGGTCAACATGGAGCTGGCCAGCCGGCCGCCGCAGCCG
CGCAACGTCAACGCCGCGATGGTTCACCAGGGCATGGCGTGGGCCTATCGCTTCCACGGCCGCGCGGCCG
ACCCTGAAATGCTGCGGCTCGAACAGGAGGCGCGAGGCAAGCGCGTCGGCCTCTGGTCCGATCCGCACGC
CGTCGAGCCGTGGAAATGGCGACGCGAGAGCAACAACCGGAGGGACGAAGGTTGAAGGTCGCCCGCATCT
ACCTGCGCGCCAGTACGGACGAGCAGAATCTTGAACGCCAGGAGAGCCTTGTAGCGGCCACGCGGGCCGC
CGGGTACTACGTCGCCGGCATCTACCGCGAGAAGGCGTCCGGCGCACGCGCCGACCGGCCCGAGCTGCTG
CGCATGATCGCGGACCTGCAACCTGGTGAAGTCGTCGTTGCGGAGAAGATCGACCGCATCAGCCGCTTGC
CGTTGGCCGAGGCCGAGCGCCTGGTTGCGTCGATCCGGGCCAAAGGGGCCAAGCTGGCCGTGCCTGGCGT
GGTGGACCTGTCGGAGCTGGCCGCCGAGGCGAACGGAGTGGCGAAAATCGTTCTGGAATCCGTCCAGGAC
ATGCTTTTGAAGCTCGCCTTGCAGATGGCCCGCGACGACTACGAGGATCGGCGCGAGCGTCAACGTCAGG
GTGTCCAGTTGGCGAAGGCCGCCGGCCGCTACACCGGCCGCAAACGTGACGCCGGCATGCACGACCGCAT
CATCACGCTTCGCTCCGGCGGATCGAGCATTGCCAAGACGGCCAAGCTGGTCGGATGCAGCCCGAGCCAG
GTCAAACGAGTGTGGGCGGCCTGGAACGCGCAGCAGCAAAAATAAAGCCGGGCAGTGCCCGGCTTTTCTC
ACCTTTTCGCGTCCCGCAGGGCCGCTGCGAGCGCCCTACCTAGATCCTCGCTTTCCCCCTCGGTGTAGTC
CGGCCAGGGCACGAAGGGCGCGGATGCGAACCTGTTGAGCAGGTCAGATCTAGGGCGGCGGATTTGTCCT
ACTCAGGAGAGCGTTCACCGACAAACAACAGATAAAACGAAAGGCCCAGTCTTTCGACTGAGCCTTTCGT
TTTATTTGATGCCTGCCGAATTCGGATCCGGAGCTCGACACGACATTGTCGTCACCTTTGTCGGGTCCGC
GACAAGCTTTTTGTTCCTCGATCCCGTATGTTTTCGCCTAAATATCTGAAACAGCAGCAAATTATTTTTC
GTTAGCTCAATCGGCCCACTTGGCACGAGTCTTGAAATTTATTGCGAGGCGGCGGAGCTGCCGGCCGCAT
CCGTGCGGCATAACCACGGTTGTGAACAAATGAAGGAAGGCCAAATGCGTAAAGGCGAAGAGCTGTTCAC
TGGTGTCGTCCCTATTCTGGTGGAACTGGATGGTGATGTCAACGGTCATAAGTTTTCCGTGCGTGGCGAG
GGTGAAGGTGACGCAACTAATGGTAAACTGACGCTGAAGTTCATCTGTACTACTGGTAAACTGCCGGTAC
CTTGGCCGACTCTGGTAACGACGCTGACTTATGGTGTTCAGTGCTTTGCTCGTTATCCGGACCATATGAA
GCAGCATGACTTCTTCAAGTCCGCCATGCCGGAAGGCTATGTGCAGGAACGCACGATTTCCTTTAAGGAT
GACGGCACGTACAAAACGCGTGCGGAAGTGAAATTTGAAGGCGATACCCTGGTAAACCGCATTGAGCTGA
AAGGCATTGACTTTAAAGAAGATGGCAATATCCTGGGCCATAAGCTGGAATACAATTTTAACAGCCACAA
TGTTTACATCACCGCCGATAAACAAAAAAATGGCATTAAAGCGAATTTTAAAATTCGCCACAACGTTGAG
GATGGCAGCGTGCAGCTGGCTGATCACTACCAGCAAAACACTCCAATCGGTGATGGTCCTGTTCTGCTGC
CAGACAATCACTATCTGAGCACGCAAAGCGTTCTGTCTAAAGATCCGAACGAGAAACGCGATCATATGGT
TCTGCTGGAGTTCGTAACCGCAGCGGGCATCACGCATGGTATGGATGAACTGTACAAATGAGCTTAGGCT
TACGTGTCGTTTTACAACGTCGTGACTGGG
Features (pLannotate 1.2.2; 14 found; start..end, strand, type, name):
      9..103     +  terminator     lambda t0 terminator: transcription terminator from phage lambda
    213..1025    +  CDS            aphA1: KKA1_ECOLX - Also known as nptI. Protein inferred from homology: Swiss-Prot protein existence level 3. Resistance to kanamycin and structurally-related aminoglycosides, including amikacin. From Escherichia coli.
   1179..1287    +  oriT           oriT: incP origin of transfer
   1348..2496    -  CDS            trfA: trans-acting replication protein that binds to and activates oriV
   2548..2829    -  CDS            tnpA (fragment): TN5P_ECOLX - Also known as tnp. Experimental evidence at protein level: Swiss-Prot protein existence level 1. Mediates transposition of transposon Tn5 by a 'cut and paste' mechanism. First, the monomeric transposase binds the 19 bp inverted DNA repeats flanking the transposon. Then, dimerization of the DNA- bound transposase creates a synaptic DNA complex. After nicking of the first DNA strand, excision of the transposon proceeds through a series of intermediates. The transposase then mediates the insertion of the transposon at a new site by strand transfer. The activity of the wild- type tran
   2889..3420    -  rep_origin     oriV: incP origin of replication
   3476..3511    -  rep_origin     CloDF13 ori (fragment): Plasmids containing the CloDF13 (CDF) origin of replication can be propagated in E. coli cells that contain additional plasmids with compatible origins.
   3635..3943    -  CDS            parE: PARE_ECOLX - Experimental evidence at protein level: Swiss-Prot protein existence level 1. Toxin component of a type II toxin-antitoxin (TA) system involved in plasmid partition. Acts by inhibiting DNA gyrase, converting supercoiled plasmid DNA into a singly cleaved linear form in an ATP-dependent fashion. To do so it probably interacts with one of the gyrase subunits. Gyrase inhibition is prevented by antitoxin ParD, and is reversed in vitro by incubation with ParD. In cells that have lost the plasmid filamentation and growth inhibition occur; this is suppressed when ParD is supplied in trans
   3943..4191    -  CDS            parD: PARD_ECOLX - Experimental evidence at protein level: Swiss-Prot protein existence level 1. Antitoxin component of a type II toxin-antitoxin (TA) system involved in plasmid partition. Inhibits the anti-DNA gyrase activity of toxin ParE; reverses and restores gyrase catalytic activity in vitro. The parDE operon alone is capable of stabilizing an RK2-derived minireplicon under defined growth conditions in several different Gram- negative bacteria. It does so by the post-segregational killing (PSK) of plasmid-free cells, also referred to as a plasmid addiction system. Binds its own promoter, autor
   4320..5162    +  CDS            parB: PARB4_ECOLX - Protein predicted: Swiss-Prot protein existence level 4. Involved in plasmid partition. From Escherichia coli.
   5126..5782    +  CDS            parA: PARA4_ECOLX - Protein inferred from homology: Swiss-Prot protein existence level 3. Involved in plasmid partition. From Escherichia coli.
   5942..6028    -  terminator     rrnB T1 terminator: Escherichia coli rrnB; transcription terminator T1 from the E. coli rrnB gene
   6275..6988    +  CDS            superfolder GFP: GFP variant that folds robustly even when fused to poorly folded proteins (Pédelacq et al., 2006)
   7006..7030    +  CDS            lacZα (fragment): LacZα fragment of β-galactosidase; lacZ fragment
