[The description below was written by a language model from this plasmid's Addgene catalogue record and pLannotate feature annotations shown in this document.]
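Description:
pOPS0554 is a low-copy, broad-host-range bacterial reporter plasmid built on the pOGG026 backbone by Golden Gate assembly of domesticated modules, and it belongs to a Plasmid-ID set of barcoded reporters. The annotated 7,030 nt sequence shows an RK2/IncP-type replicon, in which oriV is activated by the plasmid-encoded trfA replication protein. An incP oriT allows conjugative mobilisation from a donor strain that supplies transfer functions, which fits the recorded ST18 host. Selection is by kanamycin through aphA1 (nptI). Stable inheritance without antibiotic pressure is supported by the RK2 par region. This comprises the parD/parE antitoxin–toxin pair, which kills plasmid-free segregants, together with parA and parB partition functions. The short tnpA, CloDF13 ori and lacZα fragments in the table appear to be backbone or cloning remnants rather than functional parts.

The payload combines three modules. The first is a nifH promoter (PsNifH, from pOGG043), which is not annotated by the feature caller but presumably lies in the gap upstream of the reporter. The second is a superfolder GFP coding sequence. The third is a terminal module carrying a unique 12-nucleotide barcode next to a universal primer binding site. The lambda t0 and rrnB T1 terminators flank the insertion region and insulate it from backbone transcription. According to the depositor, the barcode is the only difference between this plasmid and its siblings in the set. Because nifH is a nitrogenase gene, sfGFP fluorescence serves as a readout related to nitrogen fixation. The barcode lets individual tagged strains be identified and counted by amplification and sequencing from mixed populations. The associated work used this arrangement to measure rhizobial competitiveness for nodule occupancy and N2 fixation in legume nodules at the same time.
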