Addgene plasmid #133195: pOPS0554
Purpose: Reporter plasmid with a 12-nucleotide specific "barcode" sequence. This plasmid is not available as an individual bacterial stab, but can be requested as part of the Plasmid-ID Kit (Kit #1000000168 ).
Depositing lab: Philip Poole. Depositing organization: University of Oxford. Publication: Optimizing Rhizobium-legume symbioses by simultaneous measurement of rhizobial competitiveness and N2 fixation in nodules. Mendoza-Suarez MA, Geddes BA, Sanchez-Canizares C, Ramirez-Gonzalez RH, Kirchhelle C, Jorrin B, Poole PS. Proc Natl Acad Sci U S A. 2020 May 5;117(18):9822-9831. doi: 10.1073/pnas.1921225117. Epub 2020 Apr 21. PubMed 32317381.
Backbone
  Vector backbone: pOGG026 (Addgene ID 113992)
  Vector type: Bacterial Expression
Growth in bacteria
  Bacterial resistance: Kanamycin, 50 μg/mL
  Growth temperature: 37°C
  Growth strain: ST18 (S17 delta pir delta hemA)
  Copy number: Low Copy
Gene/Insert
  Gene/Insert name: PU module (PsNifH from pOGG043), SC module (sfGFP from pOGG037), and T module (AGGCTTACGTGT and universal primer binding site)
  Species: Synthetic
  Mutation: Domesticated for Golden Gate cloning
  Cloning method: Unknown
Terms and licenses: Academic/Nonprofit Terms; Industry Terms: Not Available to Industry
Depositor comments: The only difference is the sequence: AGGCTTACGTGT . Please note that this plasmid may require a unique bacterial strain, so make sure to confirm that you can also obtain the appropriate growth strain. Please contact us or contact our distributors if you have any questions. This plasmid is not available as an individual bacterial stab, but can be requested as part of the Plasmid-ID Kit (Kit #1000000168 ).
How to cite: pOPS0554 was a gift from Philip Poole (Addgene plasmid # 133195)
